>Addgene plasmid #231295 | pAVEC2_C-mEGFP | addgene full sequence | sequence record 458408 | Addgene NGS Result
TTGAGATCCTTTTTTTCTGCGCGTAATCTGCTGCTTGCAAACAAAAAAACCACCGCTACCAGCGGTGGTT
TGTTTGCCGGATCAAGAGCTACCAACTCTTTTTCCGAAGGTAACTGGCTTCAGCAGAGCGCAGATACCAA
ATACTGTTCTTCTAGTGTAGCCGTAGTTAGGCCACCACTTCAAGAACTCTGTAGCACCGCCTACATACCT
CGCTCTGCTAATCCTGTTACCAGTGGCTGCTGCCAGTGGCGATAAGTCGTGTCTTACCGGGTTGGACTCA
AGACGATAGTTACCGGATAAGGCGCAGCGGTCGGGCTGAACGGGGGGTTCGTGCACACAGCCCAGCTTGG
AGCGAACGACCTACACCGAACTGAGATACCTACAGCGTGAGCTATGAGAAAGCGCCACGCTTCCCGAAGG
GAGAAAGGCGGACAGGTATCCGGTAAGCGGCAGGGTCGGAACAGGAGAGCGCACGAGGGAGCTTCCAGGG
GGAAACGCCTGGTATCTTTATAGTCCTGTCGGGTTTCGCCACCTCTGACTTGAGCGTCGATTTTTGTGAT
GCTCGTCAGGGGGGCGGAGCCTATGGAAAAACGCCAGCAACGCGGCCTTTTTACGGTTCCTGGCCTTTTG
CTGGCCTTTTGCTCACATGTTCTTTCCTGCGTTATCCCCTGATTCTGTGGATAACCGTATTACCGCCTTT
GAGTGACTGAAGAACCGAGCGCCGCCGTCTAAAAAGGTGATGTGTATTTGAGTAAAACAGCTTGCGTCAT
GCGGTCGCTGCGTATATGATGCGATGAGTAAATAAACAAATACGCAAGGGGAACGCATGAAGGTTATCGC
TGTACTTAACCAGAAAGGCGGGTCAGGCAAGACGACCATCGCAACCCATCTAGCCCGCGCCCTGCAACTC
GCCGGGGCCGATGTTCTGTTAGTCGATTCCGATCCCCAGGGCAGTGCCCGCGATTGGGCGGCCGTGCGGG
AAGATCAACCGCTAACCGTTGTCGGCATCGACCGCCCGACGATTGACCGCGACGTGAAGGCCATCGGCCG
GCGCGACTTCGTAGTGATCGACGGAGCGCCCCAGGCGGCGGACTTGGCTGTGTCCGCGATCAAGGCAGCC
GACTTCGTGCTGATTCCGGTGCAGCCAAGCCCTTACGACATATGGGCCACCGCCGACCTGGTGGAGCTGG
TTAAGCAGCGCATTGAGGTCACGGATGGAAGGCTACAAGCGGCCTTTGTCGTGTCGCGGGCGATCAAAGG
CACGCGCATCGGCGGTGAGGTTGCCGAGGCGCTGGCCGGGTACGAGCTGCCCATTCTTGAGTCCCGTATC
ACGCAGCGCGTGAGCTACCCAGGCACTGCCGCCGCCGGCACAACCGTTCTTGAATCAGAACCCGAGGGCG
ACGCTGCCCGCGAGGTCCAGGCGCTGGCCGCTGAAATTAAATCAAAACTCATTTGAGTTAATGAGGTAAA
GAGAAAATGAGCAAAAGCACAAACACGCTAAGTGCCGGCCGTCCGAGCGCACGCAGCAGCAAGGCTGCAA
CGTTGGCCAGCCTGGCAGACACGCCAGCCATGAAGCGGGTCAACTTTCAGTTGCCGGCGGAGGATCACAC
CAAGCTGAAGATGTACGCGGTACGCCAAGGCAAGACCATTACCGAGCTGCTATCTGAATACATCGCGCAG
CTACCAGAGTAAATGAGCAAATGAATAAATGAGTAGATGAATTTTAGCGGCTAAAGGAGGCGGCATGGAA
AATCAAGAACAACCAGGCACCGACGCCGTGGAATGCCCCATGTGTGGAGGAACGGGCGGTTGGCCAGGCG
TAAGCGGCTGGGTTGCCTGCCGGCCCTGCAATGGCACTGGAACCCCCAAGCCCGAGGAATCGGCGTGAGC
GGTCGCAAACCATCCGGCCCGGTACAAATCGGCGCGGCGCTGGGTGATGACCTGGTGGAGAAGTTGAAGG
CCGCGCAGGCCGCCCAGCGGCAACGCATCGAGGCAGAAGCACGCCCCGGTGAATCGTGGCAAGCGGCCGC
TGATCGAATCCGCAAAGAATCCCGGCAACCGCCGGCAGCCGGTGCGCCGTCGATTAGGAAGCCGCCCAAG
GGCGACGAGCAACCAGATTTTTTCGTTCCGATGCTCTATGACGTGGGCACCCGCGATAGTCGCAGCATCA
TGGACGTGGCCGTTTTCCGTCTGTCGAAGCGTGACCGACGAGCTGGCGAGGTGATCCGCTACGAGCTTCC
AGACGGGCACGTAGAGGTTTCCGCAGGGCCGGCCGGCATGGCCAGTGTGTGGGATTACGACCTGGTACTG
ATGGCGGTTTCCCATCTAACCGAATCCATGAACCGATACCGGGAAGGGAAGGGAGACAAGCCCGGCCGCG
TGTTCCGTCCACACGTTGCGGACGTACTCAAGTTCTGCCGGCGAGCCGATGGCGGAAAGCAGAAAGACGA
CCTGGTAGAAACCTGCATTCGGTTAAACACCACGCACGTTGCCATGCAGCGTACGAAGAAGGCCAAGAAC
GGCCGCCTGGTGACGGTATCCGAGGGTGAAGCCTTGATTAGCCGCTACAAGATCGTAAAGAGCGAAACCG
GGCGGCCGGAGTACATCGAGATCGAGCTAGCTGATTGGATGTACCGCGAGATCACAGAAGGCAAGAACCC
GGACGTGCTGACGGTTCACCCCGATTACTTTTTGATCGATCCCGGCATCGGCCGTTTTCTCTACCGCCTG
GCACGCCGCGCCGCAGGCAAGGCAGAAGCCAGATGGTTGTTCAAGACGATCTACGAACGCAGTGGCAGCG
CCGGAGAGTTCAAGAAGTTCTGTTTCACCGTGCGCAAGCTGATCGGGTCAAATGACCTGCCGGAGTACGA
TTTGAAGGAGGAGGCGGGGCAGGCTGGCCCGATCCTAGTCATGCGCTACCGCAACCTGATCGAGGGCGAA
GCATCCGCCGGTTCCTAATGTACGGAGCAGATGCTAGGGCAAATTGCCCTAGCAGGGGAAAAAGGTCGAA
AAGGTCTCTTTCCTGTGGATAGCACGTACATTGGGAACCCAAAGCCGTACATTGGGAACCGGAACCCGTA
CATTGGGAACCCAAAGCCGTACATTGGGAACCGGTCACACATGTAAGTGACTGATATAAAAGAGAAAAAA
GGCGATTTTTCCGCCTAAAACTCTTTAAAACTTATTAAAACTCTTAAAACCCGCCTGGCCTGTGCATAAC
TGTCTGGCCAGCGCACAGCCGAAGAGCTGCAAAAAGCGCCTACCCTTCGGTCGCTGCGCTCCCTACGCCC
CGCCGCTTCGCGTCGGCCTATCGCGGCCGCTGGCCGCTCAAAAATGGCTGGCCTACGGCCAGGCAATCTA
CCAGCGCGCGGACAAGCTAGGATTGGCAGGATATATTCAGTTGTAAATGCGAGCTGTTGGCTGGCTGGTG
GCAGGATATATTCAGTTGTAAATAAATTGACGCTTAGACAACTTAATAACACATTGCGGACGTTTTTAAT
GTACTGAATTAACGCCGAATTAATTCGAGCTCTCTAGAAAGCTTATCTTTAATCATATTCCATAGTCCAT
ACCATAGCACATACAGTAGTTATATGCTGCAGAAGAGATCCAACAAAACATTCACAATGGATTATAGAAA
CATTTGTTTATTCATTATAATGAGATCTTACATTCATTTAATATTAGAAAAAGCCACAAATTCATAACAC
AACAAGCCAAGAAGAAAACACAAACTTAAGCACACAAGCTTTTTATTTGACACACCAAATATTTCATCTT
CATCTTCATATTTACTCGCTTTCTTTTTCGAAGGTCTCAGTACCTTCAGGGCATCCTCTTGATACATTAC
TTTCCACTTCGATTGGGGCAAGCTGTAGCAGTTCTTGCTTAGACCGAATTGCCATCTCACAGAGATGCTG
AAGAGTTCGCGACCCTCCAGAAACGGTGATACTAACTCCTCGAAACCGAATACTATAGGTACATCCGATC
TGGTCGAAACCGAAAAATCGAGATGCTGCATAGTTAACCGAATCTCCCGTCCAAGATCCAAGGACTCTGT
GCAGTGAAGCTTCCGTCCTGTCGTATCTGAGATATCTCTTAAATACAACTTTCCCGAAACCCCAGCTTTC
CTTGAAACCAAGGGGATTATCTTGATTCGAATTAGTCTCATCGTTATGTAGCCGCCACTCAGTCCAACTC
GGACTTTCGTCAGGAAGTTTGAAGGGAGAAGTGGTACCTCCTGATCCTCCATCCCAACGTTCACTGTTAG
CTTGTTCCCTAGCGTCGTTTCCTTGTATAGCTCGTTCCATCTGTTAATCAGAAAAACTCAGATTAATCGA
CAAATTCGATCGCACAAACTAGAAACTAACACCAGATCTAGATAGAAATCACAAATCGAAGAGTAATTAT
TCGACAAAACTCAAATTATTTGAACAAATCGGATGATATCTATGAAACCCTAATCGAGAATTAAGATGAT
ATCTAACGATCAAACCCAGAAAATCGTCTTCGATCTAAGATTAACAGAATCTAAACCAAAGAACATATAC
GAAATTGGGATCGAACGAAAACAAAATCGAAGATTTTGAGAGAATAAGGAACACAGAAATTTACCTTCAT
CACGGTAGAGAGAATTGAGAGAAAGTTTTTAAGATTTTGAGAAATTGAAATCTGAATTGTGAAGAAGAAG
AGCTCTTTGGGTATTGTTTTATAGAAGAAGAAGAAGAAAAGACGAGGACGACTAGGTCACGAGAAAGCTA
AGGCGGTGAAGCAATAGCTAATAATAAAATGACACGTGTATTGAGCGTTGTTTACACGCAAAGTTGTTTT
TGGCTAATTGCCTTATTTTTAGGTTGAGGAAAAGTATTTGTGCTTTGAGTTGATAAACACGACTCGTGTG
TGCCGGCTGCAACCACTTTGACGCCGTTTATTACTGACTCGTCGACTCGAGACTAGAGCCAAGCTGATCT
CCTTTGCCCCGGAGATCACCATGGACGACTTTCTCTATCTCTACGATCTAGGAAGAAAGTTCGACGGAGA
AGGTGACGATACCATGTTCACCACCGATAATGAGAAGATTAGCCTCTTCAATTTCAGAAAGAATGCTGAC
CCACAGATGGTTAGAGAGGCTTACGCGGCAGGTCTCATCAAGACGATCTACCCGAGTAATAATCTCCAGG
AGATCAAATACCTTCCCAAGAAGGTTAAAGATGCAGTCAAAAGATTCAGGACTAACTGCATCAAGAACAC
AGAGAAAGATATATTTCTCAAGATCAGAAGTACTATTCCAGTATGGACGATTCAAGGCTTGCTTCATAAA
CCAAGGCAAGTAATAGAGATTGGAGTCTCTAAGAAAGTAGTTCCTACTGAATCAAAGGCCATGGAGTCAA
AAATTCAGATCGAGGATCTAACAGAACTCGCCGTGAAGACTGGCGAACAGTTCATACAGAGTCTTTTACG
ACTCAATGACAAGAAGAAAATCTTCGTCAACATGGTGGAGCACGACACTCTCGTCTACTCCAAGAATATC
AAAGATACAGTCTCAGAAGACCAAAGGGCTATTGAGACTTTTCAACAAAGGGTAATATCGGGAAACCTCC
TCGGATTCCATTGCCCAGCTATCTGTCACTTCATCAAAAGGACAGTAGAAAAGGAAGGTGGCACCTACAA
ATGCCATCATTGCGATAAAGGAAAGGCTATCGTTCAAGATGCCTCTGCCGACAGTGGTCCCAAAGATGGA
CCCCCACCCACGAGGAGCATCGTGGAAAAAGAAGACGTTCCAACCACGTCTTCAAAGCAAGTGGATTGAT
GTGATATCTCCACTGACGTAAGGGATGACGCACAATCCCACTATCCTTCGCAATGAGACTTTTCAACAAA
GGGTAATATCGGGAAACCTCCTCGGATTCCATTGCCCAGCTATCTGTCACTTCATCAAAAGGACAGTAGA
AAAGGAAGGTGGCACCTACAAATGCCATCATTGCGATAAAGGAAAGGCTATCGTTCAAGATGCCTCTGCC
GACAGTGGTCCCAAAGATGGACCCCCACCCACGAGGAGCATCGTGGAAAAAGAAGACGTTCCAACCACGT
CTTCAAAGCAAGTGGATTGATGTGATATCTCCACTGACGTAAGGGATGACGCACAATCCCACTATCCTTC
GCAAGACCCTTCCTCTATATAAGGAAGTTCATTTCATTTGGAGAGAGGCCTATTTTTACAACAATTACCA
ACAACAACAAACAACAAACAACATTACAATTACTATTTACAATTACAGGCCTCCCGGGTCAGGAAGCGAA
ACACCAGGAACATCAGAAAGTGCAACACCAGAATCTGGATCCGGCTCTGAAACTCCTGGTACTAGTGAAT
CGGCTACCCCTGAATCAGGGTCCTCTGTTTCAAAGGGAGAGGAGTTGTTCACTGGAGTTGTTCCTATCTT
GGTTGAGCTTGATGGAGATGTTAACGGACACAAGTTCTCAGTTTCTGGAGAGGGAGAGGGAGATGCTACT
TACGGAAAGCTCACTTTGAAGTTCATCTGCACTACTGGTAAGCTTCCTGTTCCATGGCCAACCCTTGTTA
CCACCCTTACCTACGGTGTTCAATGCTTCTCTCGTTACCCTGATCACATGAAGCAACACGATTTCTTCAA
GTCTGCTATGCCTGAGGGTTACGTCCAAGAGAGAACCATCTTCTTTAAGGATGATGGTAACTACAAGACT
AGAGCTGAGGTCAAGTTTGAGGGTGACACTCTTGTCAACAGAATCGAACTTAAGGGTATCGACTTTAAGG
AAGACGGTAACATCCTTGGTCACAAGTTGGAATACAACTACAACTCTCACAACGTTTACATCATGGCTGA
CAAGCAGAAGAACGGTATCAAGGTTAACTTTAAGATCAGACACAACATTGAAGATGGTTCTGTTCAGTTG
GCTGATCACTACCAGCAGAACACTCCTATTGGTGATGGTCCTGTTTTGTTGCCAGATAACCACTACTTGT
CTACTCAGTCTAAATTGAGTAAAGATCCAAACGAGAAGAGAGATCACATGGTTCTTCTTGAGTTTGTTAC
TGCTGCTGGTATTACTCTTGGAATGGATGAGCTTTACAAGTGAGGGTCCTCTGTCCTGATCACGGCCATG
CTAGAGTCCGCAAAAATCACCAGTCTCTCTCTACAAATCTATCTCTCTCTATTTTTCTCCAGAATAATGT
GTGAGTAGTTCCCAGATAAGGGAATTAGGGTTCTTATAGGGTTTCGCTCATGTGTTGAGCATATAAGAAA
CCCTTAGTATGTATTTGTATTTGTAAAATACTTCTATCAATAAAATTTCTAATTCCTAAAACCAAAATCC
AGTGACCTGGTAACCTGGCAGGATATATGCGGTTGTAATTTTGGCAGGATATATGCGGTTGTAATTCATT
TTTATTGTCTAAATTTCTGTATTTGTTTGTTTGCAATTAGATCCACGTTGTGTCTCAAAATCTCTGATGT
TACATTGCACAAGATAAAAATATATCATCATGAACAATAAAACTGTCTGCTTACATAAACAGTAATACAA
GGGGTGTTATGAGCCATATTCAACGGGAAACGTCGAGGCCGCGATTAAATTCCAACATGGATGCTGATTT
ATATGGGTATAAATGGGCTCGCGATAATGTCGGGCAATCAGGTGCGACAATCTATCGCTTGTATGGGAAG
CCCGATGCGCCAGAGTTGTTTCTGAAACATGGCAAAGGTAGCGTTGCCAATGATGTTACAGATGAGATGG
TCAGACTAAACTGGCTGACGGAATTTATGCCTCTTCCGACCATCAAGCATTTTATCCGTACTCCTGATGA
TGCATGGTTACTCACCACTGCGATCCCCGGAAAAACAGCATTCCAGGTATTAGAAGAATATCCTGATTCA
GGTGAAAATATTGTTGATGCGCTGGCAGTGTTCCTGCGCCGGTTGCATTCGATTCCTGTTTGTAATTGTC
CTTTTAACAGCGATCGCGTATTTCGTCTCGCTCAGGCGCAATCACGAATGAATAACGGTTTGGTTGATGC
GAGTGATTTTGATGACGAGCGTAATGGCTGGCCTGTTGAACAAGTCTGGAAAGAAATGCATAAACTTTTG
CCATTCTCACCGGATTCAGTCGTCACTCATGGTGATTTCTCACTTGATAACCTTATTTTTGACGAGGGGA
AATTAATAGGTTGTATTGATGTTGGACGAGTCGGAATCGCAGACCGATACCAGGATCTTGCCATCCTATG
GAACTGCCTCGGTGAGTTTTCTCCTTCATTACAGAAACGGCTTTTTCAAAAATATGGTATTGATAATCCT
GATATGAATAAATTGCAGTTTCATTTGATGCTCGATGAGTTTTTCTAATCAGAATTGGTTAATTGGTTGT
AACACTGGCAGAGCATTACGCTGACTTGACGGGACGGCGCAAGCTCATGACCAAAATCCCTTAACGTGAG
TTACGCGTCGTTCCACTGAGCGTCAGACCCCGTAGAAAAGATCAAAGGATCTTC
Features (pLannotate 1.2.2; 14 found; start..end, strand, type, name):
      1..589     +  rep_origin     ori: high-copy-number ColE1/pMB1/pBR322/pUC origin of replication
    827..1456    +  CDS            pVS1 StaA: stability protein from the Pseudomonas plasmid pVS1 (Heeb et al., 2000)
   1885..2958    +  CDS            pVS1 RepA: replication protein from the Pseudomonas plasmid pVS1 (Heeb et al., 2000)
   3024..3218    +  rep_origin     pVS1 oriV: origin of replication for the Pseudomonas plasmid pVS1 (Heeb et al., 2000)
   3385..3408    +  misc_feature   LB T-DNA repeat: left border repeat from octopine Ach5 T-DNA
   3430..3453    +  misc_feature   LB T-DNA repeat: left border repeat from octopine Ach5 T-DNA
   3542..3790    -  terminator     HSP terminator: efficient transcription terminator from the Arabidopsis thaliana heat shock protein 18.2 gene (Nagaya et al., 2010)
   3795..4310    -  CDS            P19_TBSVC: Experimental evidence at protein level: Swiss-Prot protein existence level 1. Acts as a suppressor of RNA-mediated gene silencing, also known as post-transcriptional gene silencing (PTGS), a mechanism of plant viral defense that limits the accumulation of viral RNAs. Binds to short interfering RNAs (siRNAs) with high affinity. Acts as a molecular caliper to specifically select siRNAs based on the length of the duplex region of the RNA (By similarity). From Tomato bushy stunt virus (strain Cherry) (TBSV).
   5563..5863    +  promoter       CaMV 35S promoter (fragment): strong constitutive promoter from cauliflower mosaic virus
   5864..6205    +  promoter       CaMV 35S promoter: strong constitutive promoter from cauliflower mosaic virus
   6221..6276    +  misc_feature   TMV Ω: translational enhancer from the tobacco mosaic virus 5'-leader sequence (Gallie et al., 1988)
   6397..7110    +  CDS            mEGFP: mEGFP is a basic (constitutively fluorescent) green fluorescent protein published in 2002, derived from Aequorea victoria. It has moderate acid sensitivity.
   7194..7353    +  polyA_signal   CaMV poly(A) signal (fragment): cauliflower mosaic virus polyadenylation signal
   7569..8378    +  CDS            KanR: aminoglycoside phosphotransferase; aph(3')-Ia; confers resistance to kanamycin in bacteria or G418 (Geneticin®) in eukaryotes
