[The description below was written by a language model from this plasmid's Addgene catalogue record and pLannotate feature annotations shown in this document.]
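Description:
pAVEC2_C-mEGFP is an empty plant-expression binary vector designed for transient expression of proteins fused at their C terminus to monomeric EGFP. According to the record, the backbone was assembled from fragments of pENTR, pEG103 and NPTII. The annotated 8.5 kb sequence shows a dual replication system. A high-copy ColE1/pUC-type origin supports propagation in E. coli. The pVS1 module (oriV, RepA and the StaA stability protein) is the kind of broad-host-range replicon commonly used to maintain binary vectors in Agrobacterium. Selection in bacteria is by kanamycin, through an aph(3')-Ia KanR gene.

The primary expression cassette consists of a CaMV 35S promoter preceded by an additional 35S fragment, an arrangement resembling a duplicated-enhancer 35S promoter. This is followed by the TMV Ω translational enhancer, the mEGFP coding sequence and a CaMV polyadenylation signal. No gene occupies the primary locus. The unannotated gap between the Ω leader and mEGFP is presumably where a coding sequence is inserted in frame, although the record does not describe the cloning site.

A secondary cassette on the opposite strand encodes the tomato bushy stunt virus p19 protein and ends in the Arabidopsis HSP18.2 terminator. p19 binds siRNAs and suppresses post-transcriptional gene silencing, which raises protein accumulation in transient assays. The promoter driving p19 is not annotated. Two copies of the left-border T-DNA repeat are detected, but no right border or plant selectable marker appears in the feature table. The lack of a plant marker fits the vector's stated use in transient rather than stable expression, for example in localisation or expression studies of mEGFP fusion proteins.
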