Addgene plasmid #231295: pAVEC2_C-mEGFP
Purpose: (Empty Backbone) For transiently expressing fusion proteins with C terminally tagged mEGFP in plants (includes p19 silencing suppressor)
Depositing lab: Jacob Brunkard. Depositing organization: University of Wisconsin, Madison. Publication: Seamless, modular binary vectors for plant cell and molecular biology. Greenhalgh R, Horner W, Klimpel KA, Chatterjee S, Scarpin MR, Brunkard JO. Plant Biotechnol J. 2025 Jun 26. doi: 10.1111/pbi.70233. PubMed 40574375.
Backbone
  Vector backbone: Backbone assembled from fragments of pENTR, pEG103, and NPTII
  Vector type: Plant Expression
  Tag / fusion protein: mEGFP (C terminal on insert)
Growth in bacteria
  Bacterial resistance: Kanamycin, 50 μg/mL
  Growth temperature: 37°C
  Growth strain: DH5alpha
  Copy number: Unknown
Gene/Insert
  Gene/Insert name: None
  Mutation: N/A
  Tag / fusion protein: mEGFP (C terminal on insert)
Terms and licenses: Academic/Nonprofit Terms; Industry Terms: Not Available to Industry
Depositor comments: No gene inserted in primary locus, this is a vector backbone. pAVEC2 has a p19 expression cassette (TBSV p19 silencing supressor from tomato bushy stunt virus) inserted into a secondary locus for increased protein expression in plant transient expression experiments.
How to cite: pAVEC2_C-mEGFP was a gift from Jacob Brunkard (Addgene plasmid # 231295 ; http://n2t.net/addgene:231295 ; RRID:Addgene_231295)
